Addgene plasmid #246013: snuABE4.1
Purpose: snuABE4.1 composed of PhADAR(E438Q, I536S, E637F) with 10a.a truncation fused to SpCas9 nickase [R221K, N394K, H840A] via an SV40 linker and further fused to La protein.
Depositing lab: Sangsu Bae. Publication: Engineered ADARs enable single-nucleotide resolution DNA A-to-G editing without bystander effects. Im HW, Jeong B, Lee Y, Oh YE, CJung C, Kim YW, Uhm H, Bae S. bioRxiv 2025.07.19.664718 10.1101/2025.07.19.664718.
Backbone
  Vector backbone: pCMV
  Vector type: Mammalian Expression
Growth in bacteria
  Bacterial resistance: Ampicillin, 100 μg/mL
  Growth temperature: 37°C
  Growth strain: DH5alpha
  Copy number: High Copy
Gene/Insert
  Gene/Insert name: Pediculus humanus ADAR deaminase domain (E438Q, I536S, E637F mutant)
  Species: Pediculus humanus
  Mutation: E438Q, I536S, E637F, with 10 amino acids truncation
  GenBank ID: EEB15288.1 XM_002427981.1
  Promoter: CMV
  Cloning method: Ligation Independent Cloning
  Sequencing primers: 5′ T7-forward; 3′ BGH-reverse
Terms and licenses: Academic/Nonprofit Terms; Industry Terms: Not Available to Industry
Depositor comments: Please visit https://doi.org/10.1101/2025.07.19.664718 for bioRxiv preprint.
How to cite: snuABE4.1 was a gift from Sangsu Bae (Addgene plasmid # 246013 ; http://n2t.net/addgene:246013 ; RRID:Addgene_246013)
