[The description below was written by a language model from this plasmid's Addgene catalogue record and pLannotate feature annotations shown in this document.]
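Description:
snuABE4.1 is a mammalian expression plasmid on a pCMV backbone (9,660 nt in the sequenced record) that encodes an ADAR-based adenine base editor for A-to-G editing of DNA. It is maintained in E. coli through a high-copy ColE1/pUC-type origin and selected with ampicillin via the β-lactamase gene. Remnants of lac regulatory sequences, a pBR322 bom fragment and a short SV40 promoter fragment are carried over from the backbone. No mammalian selection marker is annotated.

The payload is a single fusion open reading frame driven by the CMV enhancer and immediate early promoter and terminated by the bGH polyadenylation signal. A T7 promoter sits just upstream of the coding region and can serve as a sequencing primer site or for in vitro transcription. At the N-terminus is the deaminase domain of the Pediculus humanus ADAR, carrying E438Q, I536S and E637F substitutions and a 10-amino-acid truncation. The automated annotation labels this segment as a Drosophila Adar fragment by homology. According to the record, it is joined through an SV40 linker to a Streptococcus pyogenes Cas9 nickase bearing R221K, N394K and H840A. The annotation tool calls this segment "dCas9", but the catalogue describes it as a nickase rather than a catalytically dead enzyme. A fragment of the human La protein (SSB), which binds the 3' poly(U) ends of Pol III transcripts, is fused at the C-terminus.

No guide RNA cassette is annotated, so a guide would presumably be supplied from a separate construct. The associated publication describes engineered ADARs that give single-nucleotide-resolution DNA A-to-G editing without bystander effects.
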