Features (pLannotate 1.2.2; 17 found; start..end, strand, type, name):
    132..335     +  promoter       CMV promoter: human cytomegalovirus (CMV) immediate early promoter
    377..395     +  promoter       T7 promoter: promoter for bacteriophage T7 RNA polymerase
    487..1620    +  CDS            Adar (fragment): ADAR_DROME - Also known as hypnos-2 From Drosophila melanogaster (Fruit fly).
   1786..5887    +  CDS            dCas9 (fragment): catalytically dead mutant of the Cas9 endonuclease from the Streptococcus pyogenes Type II CRISPR/Cas system RNA-guided DNA-binding protein that lacks endonuclease activity due to the D10A mutation in the RuvC catalytic domain and the N863A mutation in the HNH catalytic domain
   5983..6564    +  CDS            SSB (fragment): LA_HUMAN - Experimental evidence at protein level: Swiss-Prot protein existence level 1. Binds to the 3' poly(U) terminus of nascent RNA polymerase III transcripts, protecting them from exonuclease digestion and facilitating their folding and maturation (PubMed:3192525, PubMed:2470590). In case of Coxsackievirus B3 infection, binds to the viral internal ribosome entry site (IRES) and stimulates the IRES- mediated translation (PubMed:12384597). From Homo sapiens (Human).
   6721..6945    +  polyA_signal   bGH poly(A) signal: bovine growth hormone polyadenylation signal
   6949..6970    +  promoter       SV40 promoter (fragment): SV40 enhancer and early promoter
   6975..6991    +  misc_feature   MCS (fragment): pBluescript multiple cloning site
   7040..7056    -  protein_bind   lac operator: The lac repressor binds to the lac operator to inhibit transcription in E. coli. This inhibition can be relieved by adding lactose or isopropyl-β-D-thiogalactopyranoside (IPTG). lac repressor encoded by lacI
   7064..7094    -  promoter       lac promoter: promoter for the E. coli lac operon
   7109..7130    -  protein_bind   CAP binding site: CAP binding activates transcription in the presence of cAMP. E. coli catabolite activator protein
   7143..7235    -  CDS            lacI (fragment): lac repressor; lacI; The lac repressor binds to the lac operator to inhibit transcription in E. coli. This inhibition can be relieved by adding lactose or isopropyl-β-D-thiogalactopyranoside (IPTG).
   7418..8006    -  rep_origin     ori: high-copy-number ColE1/pMB1/pBR322/pUC origin of replication
   8177..9037    -  CDS            AmpR: β-lactamase; bla; confers resistance to ampicillin, carbenicillin, and related antibiotics
   9038..9142    -  promoter       AmpR promoter: bla
   9213..9257    -  misc_feature   bom (fragment): basis of mobility region from pBR322
   9488..131     +  enhancer       CMV enhancer (across the origin): human cytomegalovirus immediate early enhancer
>Addgene plasmid #246013 | snuABE4.1 | addgene full sequence | sequence record 492306 | Addgene NGS Result
ATATGCCAAGTACGCCCCCTATTGACGTCAATGACGGTAAATGGCCCGCCTGGCATTATGCCCAGTACAT
GACCTTATGGGACTTTCCTACTTGGCAGTACATCTACGTATTAGTCATCGCTATTACCATGGTGATGCGG
TTTTGGCAGTACATCAATGGGCGTGGATAGCGGTTTGACTCACGGGGATTTCCAAGTCTCCACCCCATTG
ACGTCAATGGGAGTTTGTTTTGGCACCAAAATCAACGGGACTTTCCAAAATGTCGTAACAACTCCGCCCC
ATTGACGCAAATGGGCGGTAGGCGTGTACGGTGGGAGGTCTATATAAGCAGAGCTGGTTTAGTGAACCGT
CAGATCCGCTAGAGATCCGCGGCCGCTAATACGACTCACTATAGGGAGAGCCGCCACCATGAAACGGACA
GCCGACGGAAGCGAGTTCGAGTCACCAAAGAAGAAGCGGAAAGTCCTGGCCTGCCTGGACGCCAAGATGG
AAAGCGTGCCTCAGATCTTCGCCGATCACGTGGCTACACTGATCAACAAGAAGTTCGGCGAGCTGATTAA
GAACAACCCTGCCTACAGCCGGCGGAGAGTGCTGGCCGGCATCGTGATGAGCGAGGATTACAATCTGGAA
TCTTGCAAGGTCCTGACAGTGTCCACCGGCACAAAATGCATCAGCGGCGATAGAATTTCTGCCAACGGCT
CCGTCCTCAACGACTCTCACGCCGAGATCATCAGCAGACGGTGCCTGTGCAACTACTTCTACAGCGAGCT
GGAAAAGTACGTGAAGGACGACACCGGACGCAACAGCATCTTTCTGAAGTCCCCAAACAAGGGCTTCCTG
ATCGACCCCAAGTACAAGTTCCACCTGTACATCACCAGCGCCCCTTGTGGCGACTCCAGACTGTTTAGCC
CCCACGACGTGTGTATCTTCGACAAGCACCCTAATAGAAAGGCCCGGGGCCAGCTGCGGACCAAGATCGA
GAGAGGACAGGGCACCATTCCTGTTAATAGCTCCGATCTGATCCAGACCTGGGATGGCGTGCTGGTGGGC
GAGAGACTGCTAACAATGTCTTGTAGCGATAAGCTGGCTAAGTGGAATGTGGTGGGTGTCCAGGGCGCTC
TCCTGAGCAACTTCATCCAACCTGTGTACCTGGATTCTATCATCCTGGGCAGCCTGTTCCACCCCAGCCA
CCTGTACAGGGCCGTGTACGGCAGAATCGAGAACGAGATCTACGACCTGACCCCTCCATACAGACTGAAC
AAGCCTAAGCTGGGCGCCATCAGCAATACCGAGGCCAGACAGGTGGGCAAGAGCCCTTCATTCAGCATCA
ACTGGAACTACGGCGAACCTGAAGCCGAAATCGTGAACGCCATCACAGGCAGAACCGACCTGGACCACAT
CTCCCGGATCAGCAAGTGCAAGCTGTTCTACCGGTTCCTGAGACTGCTGGGAAAAATCCCCACCATCACC
AATATCCACGCCACCAACGAGCCTCTGATGTACAACAAATGCAAAGAGAAGGCTACAGGATTTCAGGCCG
CTAAAATGGCCCTGCTGAAGGGCTTTTCTAAGGCCAAGCTGGGCTTCTGGATGAAAAAGCCCCCCGAGGT
GGACCAGTTCGAGTGGGACGAGGACAGCTTGCTGAAACATATCATTTATAACAGCAGCTATGGAAGCATC
AGCTCCGGCGGAAGCTCTGGTGGCAGCAAGCGGACCGCCGACGGCTCTGAATTCGAGAGCCCTAAGAAGA
AAAGAAAGGTGAGCGGAGGCTCTAGCGGCGGAAGCGACAAGAAGTACAGCATCGGCCTGGACATCGGCAC
CAACTCTGTGGGCTGGGCCGTGATCACCGACGAGTACAAGGTGCCCAGCAAGAAATTCAAGGTGCTGGGC
AACACCGACCGGCACAGCATCAAGAAGAACCTGATCGGAGCCCTGCTGTTCGACAGCGGCGAAACAGCCG
AGGCCACCCGGCTGAAGAGAACCGCCAGAAGAAGATACACCAGACGGAAGAACCGGATCTGCTATCTGCA
AGAGATCTTCAGCAACGAGATGGCCAAGGTGGACGACAGCTTCTTCCACAGACTGGAAGAGTCCTTCCTG
GTGGAAGAGGATAAGAAGCACGAGCGGCACCCCATCTTCGGCAACATCGTGGACGAGGTGGCCTACCACG
AGAAGTACCCCACCATCTACCACCTGAGAAAGAAACTGGTGGACAGCACCGACAAGGCCGACCTGCGGCT
GATCTATCTGGCCCTGGCCCACATGATCAAGTTCCGGGGCCACTTCCTGATCGAGGGCGACCTGAACCCC
GACAACAGCGACGTGGACAAGCTGTTCATCCAGCTGGTGCAGACCTACAACCAGCTGTTCGAGGAAAACC
CCATCAACGCCAGCGGCGTGGACGCCAAGGCCATCCTGTCTGCCAGACTGAGCAAGAGCAGAAAGCTGGA
AAATCTGATCGCCCAGCTGCCCGGCGAGAAGAAGAATGGCCTGTTCGGAAACCTGATTGCCCTGAGCCTG
GGCCTGACCCCCAACTTCAAGAGCAACTTCGACCTGGCCGAGGATGCCAAACTGCAGCTGAGCAAGGACA
CCTACGACGACGACCTGGACAACCTGCTGGCCCAGATCGGCGACCAGTACGCCGACCTGTTTCTGGCCGC
CAAGAACCTGTCCGACGCCATCCTGCTGAGCGACATCCTGAGAGTGAACACCGAGATCACCAAGGCCCCC
CTGAGCGCCTCTATGATCAAGAGATACGACGAGCACCACCAGGACCTGACCCTGCTGAAAGCTCTCGTGC
GGCAGCAGCTGCCTGAGAAGTACAAAGAGATTTTCTTCGACCAGAGCAAGAACGGCTACGCCGGCTACAT
TGACGGCGGAGCCAGCCAGGAAGAGTTCTACAAGTTCATCAAGCCCATCCTGGAAAAGATGGACGGCACC
GAGGAACTGCTCGTGAAGCTGAAGAGAGAGGACCTGCTGCGGAAGCAGCGGACCTTCGACAACGGCAGCA
TCCCCCACCAGATCCACCTGGGAGAGCTGCACGCCATTCTGCGGCGGCAGGAAGATTTTTACCCATTCCT
GAAGGACAACCGGGAAAAGATCGAGAAGATCCTGACCTTCCGCATCCCCTACTACGTGGGCCCTCTGGCC
AGGGGAAACAGCAGATTCGCCTGGATGACCAGAAAGAGCGAGGAAACCATCACCCCCTGGAACTTCGAGG
AAGTGGTGGACAAGGGCGCTTCCGCCCAGAGCTTCATCGAGCGGATGACCAACTTCGATAAGAACCTGCC
CAACGAGAAGGTGCTGCCCAAGCACAGCCTGCTGTACGAGTACTTCACCGTGTATAACGAGCTGACCAAA
GTGAAATACGTGACCGAGGGAATGAGAAAGCCCGCCTTCCTGAGCGGCGAGCAGAAAAAGGCCATCGTGG
ACCTGCTGTTCAAGACCAACCGGAAAGTGACCGTGAAGCAGCTGAAAGAGGACTACTTCAAGAAAATCGA
GTGCTTCGACTCCGTGGAAATCTCCGGCGTGGAAGATCGGTTCAACGCCTCCCTGGGCACATACCACGAT
CTGCTGAAAATTATCAAGGACAAGGACTTCCTGGACAATGAGGAAAACGAGGACATTCTGGAAGATATCG
TGCTGACCCTGACACTGTTTGAGGACAGAGAGATGATCGAGGAACGGCTGAAAACCTATGCCCACCTGTT
CGACGACAAAGTGATGAAGCAGCTGAAGCGGCGGAGATACACCGGCTGGGGCAGGCTGAGCCGGAAGCTG
ATCAACGGCATCCGGGACAAGCAGTCCGGCAAGACAATCCTGGATTTCCTGAAGTCCGACGGCTTCGCCA
ACAGAAACTTCATGCAGCTGATCCACGACGACAGCCTGACCTTTAAAGAGGACATCCAGAAAGCCCAGGT
GTCCGGCCAGGGCGATAGCCTGCACGAGCACATTGCCAATCTGGCCGGCAGCCCCGCCATTAAGAAGGGC
ATCCTGCAGACAGTGAAGGTGGTGGACGAGCTCGTGAAAGTGATGGGCCGGCACAAGCCCGAGAACATCG
TGATCGAAATGGCCAGAGAGAACCAGACCACCCAGAAGGGACAGAAGAACAGCCGCGAGAGAATGAAGCG
GATCGAAGAGGGCATCAAAGAGCTGGGCAGCCAGATCCTGAAAGAACACCCCGTGGAAAACACCCAGCTG
CAGAACGAGAAGCTGTACCTGTACTACCTGCAGAATGGGCGGGATATGTACGTGGACCAGGAACTGGACA
TCAACCGGCTGTCCGACTACGATGTGGACGCTATCGTGCCTCAGAGCTTTCTGAAGGACGACTCCATCGA
CAACAAGGTGCTGACCAGAAGCGACAAGAACCGGGGCAAGAGCGACAACGTGCCCTCCGAAGAGGTCGTG
AAGAAGATGAAGAACTACTGGCGGCAGCTGCTGAACGCCAAGCTGATTACCCAGAGAAAGTTCGACAATC
TGACCAAGGCCGAGAGAGGCGGCCTGAGCGAACTGGATAAGGCCGGCTTCATCAAGAGACAGCTGGTGGA
AACCCGGCAGATCACAAAGCACGTGGCACAGATCCTGGACTCCCGGATGAACACTAAGTACGACGAGAAT
GACAAGCTGATCCGGGAAGTGAAAGTGATCACCCTGAAGTCCAAGCTGGTGTCCGATTTCCGGAAGGATT
TCCAGTTTTACAAAGTGCGCGAGATCAACAACTACCACCACGCCCACGACGCCTACCTGAACGCCGTCGT
GGGAACCGCCCTGATCAAAAAGTACCCTAAGCTGGAAAGCGAGTTCGTGTACGGCGACTACAAGGTGTAC
GACGTGCGGAAGATGATCGCCAAGAGCGAGCAGGAAATCGGCAAGGCTACCGCCAAGTACTTCTTCTACA
GCAACATCATGAACTTTTTCAAGACCGAGATTACCCTGGCCAACGGCGAGATCCGGAAGCGGCCTCTGAT
CGAGACAAACGGCGAAACCGGGGAGATCGTGTGGGATAAGGGCCGGGATTTTGCCACCGTGCGGAAAGTG
CTGAGCATGCCCCAAGTGAATATCGTGAAAAAGACCGAGGTGCAGACAGGCGGCTTCAGCAAAGAGTCTA
TCCTGCCCAAGAGGAACAGCGATAAGCTGATCGCCAGAAAGAAGGACTGGGACCCTAAGAAGTACGGCGG
CTTCGACAGCCCCACCGTGGCCTATTCTGTGCTGGTGGTGGCCAAAGTGGAAAAGGGCAAGTCCAAGAAA
CTGAAGAGTGTGAAAGAGCTGCTGGGGATCACCATCATGGAAAGAAGCAGCTTCGAGAAGAATCCCATCG
ACTTTCTGGAAGCCAAGGGCTACAAAGAAGTGAAAAAGGACCTGATCATCAAGCTGCCTAAGTACTCCCT
GTTCGAGCTGGAAAACGGCCGGAAGAGAATGCTGGCCTCTGCCGGCGAACTGCAGAAGGGAAACGAACTG
GCCCTGCCCTCCAAATATGTGAACTTCCTGTACCTGGCCAGCCACTATGAGAAGCTGAAGGGCTCCCCCG
AGGATAATGAGCAGAAACAGCTGTTTGTGGAACAGCACAAGCACTACCTGGACGAGATCATCGAGCAGAT
CAGCGAGTTCTCCAAGAGAGTGATCCTGGCCGACGCTAATCTGGACAAAGTGCTGTCCGCCTACAACAAG
CACCGGGATAAGCCCATCAGAGAGCAGGCCGAGAATATCATCCACCTGTTTACCCTGACCAATCTGGGAG
CCCCTGCCGCCTTCAAGTACTTTGACACCACCATCGACCGGAAGAGGTACACCAGCACCAAAGAGGTGCT
GGACGCCACCCTGATCCACCAGAGCATCACCGGCCTGTACGAGACACGGATCGACCTGTCTCAGCTGGGA
GGTGACTCCGGAGGATCTAGCGGAGGCTCCTCTGGCTCTGAGACACCTGGCACAAGCGAGAGCGCAACAC
CTGAAAGCAGCGGGGGCAGCAGCGGGGGGTCAATGGCTGAAAATGGTGATAATGAAAAGATGGCTGCCCT
GGAGGCCAAAATCTGTCATCAAATTGAGTATTATTTTGGCGACTTCAATTTGCCACGGGACAAGTTTCTA
AAGGAACAGATAAAACTGGATGAAGGCTGGGTACCTTTGGAGATAATGATAAAATTCAACAGGTTGAACC
GTCTAACAACAGACTTTAATGTAATTGTGGAAGCATTGAGCAAATCCAAGGCAGAACTCATGGAAATCAG
TGAAGATAAAACTAAAATCAGAAGGTCTCCAAGCAAACCCCTACCTGAAGTGACTGATGAGTATAAAAAT
GATGTAAAAAACAGATCTGTTTATATTAAAGGCTTCCCAACTGATGCAACTCTTGATGACATAAAAGAAT
GGTTAGAAGATAAAGGTCAAGTACTAAATATTCAGATGAGAAGAACATTGCATAAAGCATTTAAGGGATC
AATTTTTGTTGTGTTTGATAGCATTGAATCTGCTAAGAAATTTGTAGAGACCCCTGGCCAGAAGTACAAA
GAAACAGACCTGCTAATACTTTTCAAGGACGATTACTTTGCCAAAAAAAATGAATCTGGCGGCTCAAAAA
GAACCGCCGACGGCAGCGAATTCGAGTCTCCCAAGAAGAAGAGGAAAGTCGGCTCTGGCCCTGCCGCTAA
GAGAGTGAAGCTGGACTAACCGGTCATCATCACCATCACCATTGAGTTTAAACCCGCTGATCAGCCTCGA
CTGTGCCTTCTAGTTGCCAGCCATCTGTTGTTTGCCCCTCCCCCGTGCCTTCCTTGACCCTGGAAGGTGC
CACTCCCACTGTCCTTTCCTAATAAAATGAGAAAATTGCATCGCATTGTCTGAGTAGGTGTCATTCTATT
CTGGGGGGTGGGGTGGGGCAGGACAGCAAGGGGGAGGATTGGGAAGACAATAGCAGGCATGCTGGGGATG
CGGTGGGCTCTATGGCTTCTGAGGCGGAAAGAACCAGCTGGGGCTCGATACCGTCGACCTCTAGCTAGAG
CTTGGCGTAATCATGGTCATAGCTGTTTCCTGTGTGAAATTGTTATCCGCTCACAATTCCACACAACATA
CGAGCCGGAAGCATAAAGTGTAAAGCCTAGGGTGCCTAATGAGTGAGCTAACTCACATTAATTGCGTTGC
GCTCACTGCCCGCTTTCCAGTCGGGAAACCTGTCGTGCCAGCTGCATTAATGAATCGGCCAACGCGCGGG
GAGAGGCGGTTTGCGTATTGGGCGCTCTTCCGCTTCCTCGCTCACTGACTCGCTGCGCTCGGTCGTTCGG
CTGCGGCGAGCGGTATCAGCTCACTCAAAGGCGGTAATACGGTTATCCACAGAATCAGGGGATAACGCAG
GAAAGAACATGTGAGCAAAAGGCCAGCAAAAGGCCAGGAACCGTAAAAAGGCCGCGTTGCTGGCGTTTTT
CCATAGGCTCCGCCCCCCTGACGAGCATCACAAAAATCGACGCTCAAGTCAGAGGTGGCGAAACCCGACA
GGACTATAAAGATACCAGGCGTTTCCCCCTGGAAGCTCCCTCGTGCGCTCTCCTGTTCCGACCCTGCCGC
TTACCGGATACCTGTCCGCCTTTCTCCCTTCGGGAAGCGTGGCGCTTTCTCATAGCTCACGCTGTAGGTA
TCTCAGTTCGGTGTAGGTCGTTCGCTCCAAGCTGGGCTGTGTGCACGAACCCCCCGTTCAGCCCGACCGC
TGCGCCTTATCCGGTAACTATCGTCTTGAGTCCAACCCGGTAAGACACGACTTATCGCCACTGGCAGCAG
CCACTGGTAACAGGATTAGCAGAGCGAGGTATGTAGGCGGTGCTACAGAGTTCTTGAAGTGGTGGCCTAA
CTACGGCTACACTAGAAGAACAGTATTTGGTATCTGCGCTCTGCTGAAGCCAGTTACCTTCGGAAAAAGA
GTTGGTAGCTCTTGATCCGGCAAACAAACCACCGCTGGTAGCGGTGGTTTTTTTGTTTGCAAGCAGCAGA
TTACGCGCAGAAAAAAAGGATCTCAAGAAGATCCTTTGATCTTTTCTACGGGGTCTGACACTCAGTGGAA
CGAAAACTCACGTTAAGGGATTTTGGTCATGAGATTATCAAAAAGGATCTTCACCTAGATCCTTTTAAAT
TAAAAATGAAGTTTTAAATCAATCTAAAGTATATATGAGTAAACTTGGTCTGACAGTTACCAATGCTTAA
TCAGTGAGGCACCTATCTCAGCGATCTGTCTATTTCGTTCATCCATAGTTGCCTGACTCCCCGTCGTGTA
GATAACTACGATACGGGAGGGCTTACCATCTGGCCCCAGTGCTGCAATGATACCGCGAGAACCACGCTCA
CCGGCTCCAGATTTATCAGCAATAAACCAGCCAGCCGGAAGGGCCGAGCGCAGAAGTGGTCCTGCAACTT
TATCCGCCTCCATCCAGTCTATTAATTGTTGCCGGGAAGCTAGAGTAAGTAGTTCGCCAGTTAATAGTTT
GCGCAACGTTGTTGCCATTGCTACAGGCATCGTGGTGTCACGCTCGTCGTTTGGTATGGCTTCATTCAGC
TCCGGTTCCCAACGATCAAGGCGAGTTACATGATCCCCCATGTTGTGCAAAAAAGCGGTTAGCTCCTTCG
GTCCTCCGATCGTTGTCAGAAGTAAGTTGGCCGCAGTGTTATCACTCATGGTTATGGCAGCACTGCATAA
TTCTCTTACTGTCATGCCATCCGTAAGATGCTTTTCTGTGACTGGTGAGTACTCAACCAAGTCATTCTGA
GAATAGTGTATGCGGCGACCGAGTTGCTCTTGCCCGGCGTCAATACGGGATAATACCGCGCCACATAGCA
GAACTTTAAAAGTGCTCATCATTGGAAAACGTTCTTCGGGGCGAAAACTCTCAAGGATCTTACCGCTGTT
GAGATCCAGTTCGATGTAACCCACTCGTGCACCCAACTGATCTTCAGCATCTTTTACTTTCACCAGCGTT
TCTGGGTGAGCAAAAACAGGAAGGCAAAATGCCGCAAAAAAGGGAATAAGGGCGACACGGAAATGTTGAA
TACTCATACTCTTCCTTTTTCAATATTATTGAAGCATTTATCAGGGTTATTGTCTCATGAGCGGATACAT
ATTTGAATGTATTTAGAAAAATAAACAAATAGGGGTTCCGCGCACATTTCCCCGAAAAGTGCCACCTGAC
GTCGACGGATCGGGAGATCGATCTCCCGATCCCCTAGGGTCTACTCTCAGTACAATCTGCTCTGATGCCG
CATAGTTAAGCCAGTATCTGCTCCCTGCTTGTGTGTTGGAGGTCGCTGAGTAGTGCGCGAGCAAAATTTA
AGCTACAACAAGGCAAGGCTTGACCGACAATTGCATGAAGAATCTGCTTAGGGTTAGGCGTTTTGCGCTG
CTTCGCGATGTACGGGCCAGATATACGCGTTGACATTGATTATTGACTAGTTATTAATAGTAATCAATTA
CGGGGTCATTAGTTCATAGCCCATATATTGAGTTCCGCGTTACATAACTTACGGTAAATGGCCCGCCTGG
CTGACCGCCCAACGACCCCCGCCCATTGACGTCAATAATGACGTATGTTCCCATAGTAACGCCAATAGGG
ACTTTCCATTGACGTCAATGGGTGGAGTATTTACGGTAAACTGCCCACTTGGCAGTACATCAAGTGTATC
